Addgene plasmid #25408: HMGA2 shRNA
Depositing lab: Sean Morrison. Depositing organization: University of Michigan. Publication: Hmga2 promotes neural stem cell self-renewal in young but not old mice by reducing p16Ink4a and p19Arf Expression. Nishino J, Kim I, Chada K, Morrison SJ. Cell. 2008 Oct 17. 135(2):227-39. 10.1016/j.cell.2008.09.017 PubMed 18957199.
Backbone
  Vector backbone: pPRIME-CMV-GFP-FF3
  Backbone manufacturer: Elledge lab, Addgene plasmid 11663
  Backbone size w/o insert (bp): 8509
  Vector type: Mammalian Expression
Growth in bacteria
  Bacterial resistance: Chloramphenicol, 25 μg/mL
  Growth temperature: 37°C
  Growth strain: DH5alpha
  Copy number: Low Copy
Gene/Insert
  Gene/Insert name: high mobility group AT-Hook 2 (alt names: HMGA2; pygmy; Hmgic)
  Species: M. musculus (mouse)
  Insert size (bp): 97
  Mutation: None
  GenBank ID: NM_010441
  Entrez Gene: Hmga2 (a.k.a. 9430083A20Rik, HMGI-C, Hmgic, pg, pygmy)
  Cloning method: Restriction Enzyme; 5′ cloning site Xho1 (unknown if destroyed); 3′ cloning site EcoR1 (unknown if destroyed)
  Sequencing primers: 5′ EGFP-C
Terms and licenses: Academic/Nonprofit Terms; Industry Terms: Not Available to Industry
Depositor comments: pPRIME-CMV-GFP-FF3 is available from Addgene. HMGA2 shRNA sequence: TGCTGTTGACAGTGAGCGATTTGTGGATCTGATAAGCAAGTAGTGAAGCCACAGATGTACTTGCTTATCAGATCCACAAACTGCCTACTGCCTCGGA
How to cite: HMGA2 shRNA was a gift from Sean Morrison (Addgene plasmid # 25408 ; http://n2t.net/addgene:25408 ; RRID:Addgene_25408)
