[The description below was written by a language model from this plasmid's Addgene catalogue record.]
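Description:
HMGA2 shRNA is a mammalian expression plasmid for RNA interference against mouse Hmga2 (high mobility group AT-hook 2, also known as HMGI-C or pygmy). It is built on the pPRIME-CMV-GFP-FF3 backbone of about 8.5 kb. The insert is a 97 bp hairpin cassette directed against the mouse transcript, with no mutations recorded, cloned by restriction digestion between XhoI and EcoRI sites; the record does not say whether those sites survive. In the parental vector the "FF3" position presumably holds a control hairpin, which the Hmga2-targeting sequence would replace here, though the record does not spell this out. The plasmid is propagated in bacteria as a low-copy construct under chloramphenicol selection. The origin of replication is not stated, and no feature table is available to confirm the individual elements.

As the backbone name indicates, the design pairs a CMV promoter with a GFP reporter. The use of an EGFP C-terminal sequencing primer suggests that the hairpin lies downstream of the GFP coding sequence. In pPRIME-type vectors, a Pol II promoter generally drives a single transcript carrying both the fluorescent marker and a microRNA-embedded shRNA, so that GFP fluorescence marks the cells expressing the knockdown hairpin. The catalogue lists the vector type only as mammalian expression and does not describe any viral packaging elements or a mammalian selection marker.

The associated publication studied how Hmga2 promotes neural stem cell self-renewal in young but not old mice by reducing p16Ink4a and p19Arf expression. This suggests the construct was used to knock down Hmga2 in mouse cells in that work.
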