>Addgene plasmid #25408 | HMGA2 shRNA | addgene partial sequence | sequence record 31098 | 25408 with EXFP-R
GCCTTGGGCAGGCGGACTTGAAGAAGTCGTGCTGCTTCATGTGGTCGGGGTAGCGGCTGAAGCACTGCAC
GCCGTAGGTCAGGGTGGTCACGAGGGTGGGCCAGGGCACGGGCAGCTTGCCGGTGGTGCAGATGAACTTC
AGGGTCAGCTTGCCGTAGGTGGCATCGCCCTCGCCCTCGCCGGACACGCTGAACTTGTGGCCGTTTACGT
CGCCGTCCAGCTCGACCAGGATGGGCACCACCCCGGTGAACAGCTCCTCGCCCTTGCTCACCATGGTGGC
GACCGGTAGCGCTAGCGGATCTGACGGTTCACTAAACCAGCTCTGCTTATATAGACCTCCCACCGTACAC
GCCTACCGCCCATTTGCGTCAATGGGGCGGAGTTGTTACGACATTTTGGAAAGTCCCGTTGATTTTGGTG
CCAAAACAAACTCCCATTGACGTCAATGGGGTGGAGACTTGGAAATCCCCGTGAGTCAAACCGCTATCCA
CGCCCATTGATGTACTGCCAAAACCGCATCACCATGGTAATAGCGATGACTAATACGTAGATGTACTGCC
AAGTAGGAAAGTCCCATAAGGTCATGTACTGGGCATAATGCCAGGCGGGCCATTTACCGTCATTGACGTC
AATAGGGGGCGTACTTGGCATATGATACACTTGATGTACTGCCAAGTGGGCAGTTTACCGTAAATACTCC
ACCCATTGACGTCAATGGAAAGTCCCTATTGGCGTTACTATGGGAACATACGTCATTATTGACGTCAATG
GGCGGGGGTCGTTGGGCGGTCAGCCAGGCGGGCCATTTACCGTAAGTTATGTAACGCGGAACTCCATATA
TGGGCTATGAACTAATGACCCCGTAATTGATTACTATTAATAACTAATGCATGGCGGTAATACGTCTAGA
GCGGGCCGTAT
