>Addgene plasmid #25408 | HMGA2 shRNA | addgene partial sequence | sequence record 31099 | 25408 with EGFP-N
CTCGCCCTTGCTCACCATGGTGGCGACCGGTAGCGCTAGCGGATCTGACGGTTCACTAAACCAGCTCTGC
TTATATAGACCTCCCACCGTACACGCCTACCGCCCATTTGCGTCAATGGGGCGGAGTTGTTACGACATTT
TGGAAAGTCCCGTTGATTTTGGTGCCAAAACAAACTCCCATTGACGTCAATGGGGTGGAGACTTGGAAAT
CCCCGTGAGTCAAACCGCTATCCACGCCCATTGATGTACTGCCAAAACCGCATCACCATGGTAATAGCGA
TGACTAATACGTAGATGTACTGCCAAGTAGGAAAGTCCCATAAGGTCATGTACTGGGCATAATGCCAGGC
GGGCCATTTACCGTCATTGACGTCAATAGGGGGCGTACTTGGCATATGATACACTTGATGTACTGCCAAG
TGGGCAGTTTACCGTAAATACTCCACCCATTGACGTCAATGGAAAGTCCCTATTGGCGTTACTATGGGAA
CATACGTCATTATTGACGTCAATGGGCGGGGGTCGTTGGGCGGTCAGCCAGGCGGGCCATTTACCGTAAG
TTATGTAACGCGGAACTCCATATATGGGCTATGAACTAATGACCCCGTAATTGATTACTATTAATAACTA
AT
