>Addgene plasmid #25408 | HMGA2 shRNA | addgene partial sequence | sequence record 31100 | 25408 with EGFP-C
TCGGCATGGACGAGCTGTACAAGTAGCGGCCGCAAGCCTTGTTAAGTGCTCGCTTCGGCAGCACATATAC
TATGTTGAATGAGGCTTCAGTACTTTACAGAATCGTTGCCTGCACATCTTGGAAACACTTGCTGGGATTA
CTTCTTCAGGTTAACCCAACAGAAGGCTCGAGAAGGTATATTGCTGTTGACAGTGAGCGATTTGTGGATC
TGATAAGCAAGTAGTGAAGCCACAGATGTACTTGCTTATCAGATCCACAAACTGCCTACTGCCTCGGAAT
TCAAGGGGCTACTTTAGGAGCAATTATCTTGTTTACTAAAACTGAATACCTTGCTATCTCTTTGATACAT
TTTTACAAAGCTGAATTAAAATGGTATAAATTAAATCACTTTTTTCAATTGGAAGACTAATGCGTTTAAA
CACGCGGCGACGCGTTCGACCGAATAAATACCTGTGACGGAAGATCACTTCGCAGAATAAATAAATCCTG
GTGTCCCTGTTGATACCGGGAAGCCCTGGGCCAACTTTTGGCGAAAATGAGACGTTGATCGGCACGTAAG
AGGTTCCAACTTTCACCATAATGAAATAAGATCACTACCGGGCGTATTTTTTGAGTTGTCGAGATTTTCA
GGAGCTAAGGAAGCTAAAATGGAGAAAAAAATCACTGGATATACCACCGTTGATATATCCCAATGGCATC
GTAAAGAACATTTTGAGGCATTTCAGTCAGTTGCTCAATGTACCTATAACCAGACCGTTCAGCTGGATAT
TACGGCCTTTTTAAAGACCGTAAAGAAAAATAAGCACAAGTTTTATCCGGCCTTTATTCACATTCTTGCC
CGCCTGATGAATGCTCATCCGGAATTACGTATGGCAATGAAAGACGGTGAGCTGGTGATATGGGATAGTG
TTCACCCTTGTTACACCGTTTTCCATGANCAAACTGAAACGTTTTCATCGCTCT
